>Addgene plasmid #165126 | Nsp4 deltaC-EGFP | depositor full sequence | sequence record 322261 | Nsp4 deltaC-EGFP sequence 1594 bps
ATGGGCGGTAGGCGTGTACGGTGGGAGGTCTATATAAGCAGAGCTGGTTTAGTGAACCGTCAGATCCGCT
AGCCACCATGAAGATTGTAAACAATTGGCTTAAACAACTTATTAAAGTAACCCTGGTATTCTTGTTTGTC
GCCGCAATCTTTTACTTGATAACACCGGTCCACGTGATGTCTAAACACACAGACTTTAGTAGTGAGATAA
TCGGATATAAAGCTATCGATGGCGGCGTTACCCGCGACATCGCTTCAACCGACACATGTTTCGCTAATAA
GCACGCCGATTTTGACACTTGGTTTAGTCAAAGAGGAGGAAGCTACACAAACGACAAGGCTTGTCCGCTT
ATCGCGGCTGTAATAACAAGGGAAGTTGGGTTTGTCGTGCCTGGTTTGCCAGGTACTATACTCAGAACCA
CAAACGGTGACTTTCTGCACTTCTTGCCAAGGGTTTTTAGCGCGGTAGGCAATATCTGCTATACGCCAAG
CAAGCTGATTGAATACACCGACTTTGCGACGAGCGCATGTGTCCTCGCTGCAGAGTGTACGATATTTAAG
GATGCGAGCGGAAAGCCCGTACCTTACTGCTATGATACTAATGTCCTTGAGGGATCAGTTGCGTATGAGA
GTCTTAGGCCGGATACACGATATGTGCTCATGGATGGTTCCATAATCCAGTTCCCAAATACCTACCTCGA
AGGGTCCGTTCGGGTCGTCACCACATTTGATAGCGAATATTGCAGACACGGAACATGCGAACGGAGTGAA
GCAGGGGTCTGCGTCTCCACAAGTGGGCGGTGGGTCCTCAATAACGATTATTACCGGAGCCTGCCCGGCG
TGTTTTGCGGGGTCGATGCGGTTAACTTGTTGACGAATATGTTTACGCCTCTCATACAACCCATTGGCGC
ACTGGATATATCTGCAAGTATAGTCGCTGGAGGCATTGTGGCAATCGTGGTTACGTGTTTGGCGTATTAT
TTTATGAGGTTCCGCCGGGCTTTCGGGGAATATTCCCACGTAGTCGCCTTCAACACACTCTTGTTTCTCA
TGTCTTTCACTGTACTGTGTTTGACTCCTGTCTACTCTTTCTTGCCGGGTGTATACTCAGTTATTTACTT
GTACCTCACGTTTTATTTGACAAACGATGTTTCATTTCTCGCGCATATCCAATGGATGGTGATGTTTACG
CCATTGGTGCCTTTCTGGATCACGATCGCTTATATCATTTGCATCAGCACCAAACACTTCTATTGGTTCT
TTAGTAACTACTTGAAGCGCAGGGTTGTTTTTAACGGTGTCAGCTTCTCAACGTTTGAAGAGGCAGCACT
GTGTACTTTCCTTCTGAATAAGGAAATGTATCTCAAGCTGCGGTCCGATGTCCTGCTTCCGCTTACCCAG
TATAATCGCTATCTCGCCCTGTATAATAAGTACAAGTACTTCTCACTCGAGCTCAAGCTTCGAATTCTGC
AGTCGACGGTACCGCGGGCCCGGGATCCACCGGTCGCCACCATGGTGAGCAAGGGCGAGGAGCTGTTCAC
CGGGGTGGTGCCCATCCTGGTCGAGCTGGACGGCGACGTAAACGGCCACAAGTT
Features (pLannotate 1.2.2; 4 found; start..end, strand, type, name):
      1..45      +  promoter       CMVd3 promoter: truncated human cytomegalovirus (CMV) immediate early promoter that yields strongly reduced expression relative to the full-length promoter
     81..1445    +  CDS            R1A_SARS2 (fragment): Experimental evidence at protein level: Swiss-Prot protein existence level 1. [Non-structural protein 10]: Plays a pivotal role in viral transcription by stimulating both nsp14 3'-5' exoribonuclease and nsp16 2'-O-methyltransferase activities. Therefore plays an essential role in viral mRNAs cap methylation. From Severe acute respiratory syndrome coronavirus 2 (2019-nCoV) (SARS-CoV-2).
   1446..1498    +  misc_feature   MCS: multiple cloning site
   1512..1594    +  CDS            VN155(I152L) (fragment): improved N-terminal fragment of mVenus for use in bimolecular fluorescence complementation (BiFC) (Kodama and Hu, 2010)
