[The description below was written by a language model from this plasmid's Addgene catalogue record and pLannotate feature annotations shown in this document.]
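Description:
Nsp4 deltaC-EGFP is a mammalian expression plasmid built on the Clontech pEGFP-N1 backbone (about 4.7 kb without insert). It carries a 1,365 bp codon-optimized fragment of SARS-CoV-2 non-structural protein 4, a product of the ORF1ab polyprotein. The name indicates a C-terminally truncated form of Nsp4, although the record does not define the exact deletion boundaries. The insert was PCR-amplified from a previously published template and cloned between the NheI and XhoI sites, placing it under the CMV immediate-early promoter and in frame with EGFP at its C terminus. The plasmid is a high-copy construct maintained in E. coli under kanamycin selection. The backbone's neomycin resistance marker allows G418 selection of transfected mammalian cells.

The accompanying feature table comes from a 1,594 nt sequence record that covers only the insert region, not the whole plasmid. It spans the last few dozen bases of the CMV promoter, the 1,365 bp ORF1a polyprotein fragment, the remaining multiple cloning site as a linker, and the first ~80 bases of the fluorescent protein. Two automated labels are probably artefacts of this partial coverage. The "CMVd3" truncated promoter call most likely reflects the 3′ end of the full CMV promoter. The "VN155" mVenus fragment call most likely reflects the start of EGFP, which is closely related to Venus at its N terminus. The polyprotein annotation's text about nsp10 is generic to the ORF1a entry and does not describe this insert.

The plasmid belongs to a library of fluorescently tagged SARS-CoV-2 proteins. Its stated purpose is expression in mammalian cells and imaging of the truncated Nsp4's subcellular localization.
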