Addgene plasmid #165126: Nsp4 deltaC-EGFP
Purpose: mammalian expression and localization
Depositing lab: Bruno Antonny. Depositing organization: CNRS UMR 7275, Institut de Pharmacologie Moleculaire et Cellulaire (IPMC). Publication: A comprehensive library of fluorescent constructs of SARS-CoV-2 proteins and their initial characterisation in different cell types. Miserey-Lenkei S, Trajkovic K, D'Ambrosio JM, Patel AJ, Copic A, Mathur P, Schauer K, Goud B, Albanese V, Gautier R, Subra M, Kovacs D, Barelli H, Antonny B. Biol Cell. 2021 Jul;113(7):311-328. doi: 10.1111/boc.202000158. Epub 2021 May 10. PubMed 33666950.
Backbone
  Vector backbone: pEGFPN1
  Backbone manufacturer: Clontech
  Backbone size w/o insert (bp): 4700
  Vector type: Mammalian Expression
  Selectable markers: Neomycin (select with G418)
Growth in bacteria
  Bacterial resistance: Kanamycin, 50 μg/mL
  Growth temperature: 37°C
  Growth strain: DH5alpha
  Copy number: High Copy
Gene/Insert
  Gene/Insert name: Nsp4 deltaC
  Species: codon optimized SARS-COV-2
  Insert size (bp): 1365
  Entrez Gene: ORF1ab (a.k.a. GU280_gp01)
  Promoter: CMV
  Tag / fusion protein: EGFP (C terminal on insert)
  Cloning method: Restriction Enzyme; 5′ cloning site NheI (unknown if destroyed); 3′ cloning site XhoI (unknown if destroyed)
  Sequencing primers: 5′ GTCGTAACAACTCCGCCC; 3′ CGTCCAGCTCGACCAGGATG
Resource information
  A portion of this plasmid was derived from a plasmid made by: Inserts were prepared by PCR with templates that have been published elsewhere: Gordon et al., 2020a.
Terms and licenses: Academic/Nonprofit Terms; Industry Terms: Not Available to Industry
Depositor comments: Please visit https://www.biorxiv.org/content/10.1101/2020.12.19.423586v1 for BioRxiv preprint. bioRxiv 2020.12.19.423586v1
How to cite: Nsp4 deltaC-EGFP was a gift from Bruno Antonny (Addgene plasmid # 165126 ; http://n2t.net/addgene:165126 ; RRID:Addgene_165126)
