LOCUS       Exported 6089 bp ds-DNA circular SYN 13-MAY-2021
DEFINITION  mammalian expression and localization.
ACCESSION   .
VERSION     .
KEYWORDS    Nsp4 deltaC-EGFP
SOURCE      synthetic DNA construct
  ORGANISM  synthetic DNA construct
REFERENCE   1 (bases 1 to 6089)
  AUTHORS   Miserey-Lenkei S, Trajkovic K, D'Ambrosio JM, Patel AJ, Copic A,
            Mathur P, Schauer K, Goud b, Albanese V, Gautier R, Subra M, Kovacs
            D, Barelli H, Antonny B
  TITLE     A comprehensive library of fluorescent constructs of SARS-CoV-2
            proteins and their initial characterization in different cell types
  JOURNAL   bioRxiv 423586
REFERENCE   2 (bases 1 to 6089)
  AUTHORS   .
  TITLE     Direct Submission
  JOURNAL   Exported May 13, 2021 from SnapGene Server 1.1.58
            http://www.snapgene.com
FEATURES             Location/Qualifiers
     source          1..6089
                     /organism="synthetic DNA construct"
                     /mol_type="other DNA"
     promoter        1..204
                     /label=CMV promoter
                     /note="human cytomegalovirus (CMV) immediate early
                     promoter"
     primer_bind     155..175
                     /label=CMV-F
                     /note="Human CMV immediate early promoter, forward primer"
     misc_feature    1605..1657
                     /label=MCS
                     /note="multiple cloning site"
     regulatory      1665..1674
                     /regulatory_class="other"
                     /note="vertebrate consensus sequence for strong initiation
                     of translation (Kozak, 1987)"
     CDS             1671..2390
                     /codon_start=1
                     /product="the original enhanced GFP (Yang et al., 1996)"
                     /label=EGFP
                     /note="mammalian codon-optimized"
                     /translation="MVSKGEELFTGVVPILVELDGDVNGHKFSVSGEGEGDATYGKLTL
                     KFICTTGKLPVPWPTLVTTLTYGVQCFSRYPDHMKQHDFFKSAMPEGYVQERTIFFKDD
                     GNYKTRAEVKFEGDTLVNRIELKGIDFKEDGNILGHKLEYNYNSHNVYIMADKQKNGIK
                     VNFKIRHNIEDGSVQLADHYQQNTPIGDGPVLLPDNHYLSTQSALSKDPNEKRDHMVLL
                     EFVTAAGITLGMDELYK"
     CDS             1671..2387
                     /codon_start=1
                     /product="enhanced GFP"
                     /label=EGFP
                     /translation="MVSKGEELFTGVVPILVELDGDVNGHKFSVSGEGEGDATYGKLTL
                     KFICTTGKLPVPWPTLVTTLTYGVQCFSRYPDHMKQHDFFKSAMPEGYVQERTIFFKDD
                     GNYKTRAEVKFEGDTLVNRIELKGIDFKEDGNILGHKLEYNYNSHNVYIMADKQKNGIK
                     VNFKIRHNIEDGSVQLADHYQQNTPIGDGPVLLPDNHYLSTQSALSKDPNEKRDHMVLL
                     EFVTAAGITLGMDELYK"
     primer_bind     complement(1716..1737)
                     /label=EGFP-N
                     /note="EGFP, reverse primer"
     primer_bind     complement(1977..1996)
                     /label=EXFP-R
                     /note="For distinguishing EGFP variants, reverse primer"
     primer_bind     2324..2345
                     /label=EGFP-C
                     /note="EGFP, forward primer"
     polyA_signal    2513..2634
                     /label=SV40 poly(A) signal
                     /note="SV40 polyadenylation signal"
     primer_bind     complement(2550..2569)
                     /label=SV40pA-R
                     /note="SV40 polyA, reverse primer"
     primer_bind     2604..2623
                     /label=EBV-rev
                     /note="SV40 polyA terminator, reverse primer"
     rep_origin      complement(2641..3096)
                     /direction=LEFT
                     /label=f1 ori
                     /note="f1 bacteriophage origin of replication; arrow
                     indicates direction of (+) strand synthesis"
     primer_bind     complement(2778..2799)
                     /label=F1ori-F
                     /note="F1 origin, forward primer"
     primer_bind     2990..3009
                     /label=F1ori-R
                     /note="F1 origin, reverse primer"
     promoter        3123..3227
                     /gene="bla"
                     /label=AmpR promoter
     promoter        3229..3586
                     /label=SV40 promoter
                     /note="SV40 enhancer and early promoter"
     primer_bind     complement(3252..3272)
                     /label=pBABE 3'
                     /note="SV40 enhancer, reverse primer for pBABE vectors"
     rep_origin      3437..3572
                     /label=SV40 ori
                     /note="SV40 origin of replication"
     primer_bind     3499..3518
                     /label=SV40pro-F
                     /note="SV40 promoter/origin, forward primer"
     CDS             3621..4415
                     /codon_start=1
                     /gene="aph(3')-II (or nptII)"
                     /product="aminoglycoside phosphotransferase from Tn5"
                     /label=NeoR/KanR
                     /note="confers resistance to neomycin, kanamycin, and G418
                     (Geneticin(R))"
                     /translation="MIEQDGLHAGSPAAWVERLFGYDWAQQTIGCSDAAVFRLSAQGRP
                     VLFVKTDLSGALNELQDEAARLSWLATTGVPCAAVLDVVTEAGRDWLLLGEVPGQDLLS
                     SHLAPAEKVSIMADAMRRLHTLDPATCPFDHQAKHRIERARTRMEAGLVDQDDLDEEHQ
                     GLAPAELFARLKASMPDGEDLVVTHGDACLPNIMVENGRFSGFIDCGRLGVADRYQDIA
                     LATRDIAEELGGEWADRFLVLYGIAAPDSQRIAFYRLLDEFF"
     primer_bind     complement(3675..3694)
                     /label=Neo-R
                     /note="Neomycin resistance gene, reverse primer"
     primer_bind     4285..4304
                     /label=Neo-F
                     /note="Neomycin resistance gene, forward primer"
     primer_bind     complement(4603..4622)
                     /label=TK-pA-R
                     /note="Thymidine kinase polyA, reverse primer"
     polyA_signal    4647..4694
                     /label=HSV TK poly(A) signal
                     /note="herpes simplex virus thymidine kinase
                     polyadenylation signal (Cole and Stacy, 1985)"
     rep_origin      5023..5611
                     /direction=RIGHT
                     /label=ori
                     /note="high-copy-number ColE1/pMB1/pBR322/pUC origin of
                     replication"
     primer_bind     5512..5531
                     /label=pBR322ori-F
                     /note="pBR322 origin, forward primer"
     enhancer        5786..6089
                     /label=CMV enhancer
                     /note="human cytomegalovirus immediate early enhancer"
ORIGIN
        1 gtgatgcggt tttggcagta catcaatggg cgtggatagc ggtttgactc acggggattt
       61 ccaagtctcc accccattga cgtcaatggg agtttgtttt ggcaccaaaa tcaacgggac
      121 tttccaaaat gtcgtaacaa ctccgcccca ttgacgcaaa tgggcggtag gcgtgtacgg
      181 tgggaggtct atataagcag agctggttta gtgaaccgtc agatccgcta gccaccatga
      241 agattgtaaa caattggctt aaacaactta ttaaagtaac cctggtattc ttgtttgtcg
      301 ccgcaatctt ttacttgata acaccggtcc acgtgatgtc taaacacaca gactttagta
      361 gtgagataat cggatataaa gctatcgatg gcggcgttac ccgcgacatc gcttcaaccg
      421 acacatgttt cgctaataag cacgccgatt ttgacacttg gtttagtcaa agaggaggaa
      481 gctacacaaa cgacaaggct tgtccgctta tcgcggctgt aataacaagg gaagttgggt
      541 ttgtcgtgcc tggtttgcca ggtactatac tcagaaccac aaacggtgac tttctgcact
      601 tcttgccaag ggtttttagc gcggtaggca atatctgcta tacgccaagc aagctgattg
      661 aatacaccga ctttgcgacg agcgcatgtg tcctcgctgc agagtgtacg atatttaagg
      721 atgcgagcgg aaagcccgta ccttactgct atgatactaa tgtccttgag ggatcagttg
      781 cgtatgagag tcttaggccg gatacacgat atgtgctcat ggatggttcc ataatccagt
      841 tcccaaatac ctacctcgaa gggtccgttc gggtcgtcac cacatttgat agcgaatatt
      901 gcagacacgg aacatgcgaa cggagtgaag caggggtctg cgtctccaca agtgggcggt
      961 gggtcctcaa taacgattat taccggagcc tgcccggcgt gttttgcggg gtcgatgcgg
     1021 ttaacttgtt gacgaatatg tttacgcctc tcatacaacc cattggcgca ctggatatat
     1081 ctgcaagtat agtcgctgga ggcattgtgg caatcgtggt tacgtgtttg gcgtattatt
     1141 ttatgaggtt ccgccgggct ttcggggaat attcccacgt agtcgccttc aacacactct
     1201 tgtttctcat gtctttcact gtactgtgtt tgactcctgt ctactctttc ttgccgggtg
     1261 tatactcagt tatttacttg tacctcacgt tttatttgac aaacgatgtt tcatttctcg
     1321 cgcatatcca atggatggtg atgtttacgc cattggtgcc tttctggatc acgatcgctt
     1381 atatcatttg catcagcacc aaacacttct attggttctt tagtaactac ttgaagcgca
     1441 gggttgtttt taacggtgtc agcttctcaa cgtttgaaga ggcagcactg tgtactttcc
     1501 ttctgaataa ggaaatgtat ctcaagctgc ggtccgatgt cctgcttccg cttacccagt
     1561 ataatcgcta tctcgccctg tataataagt acaagtactt ctcactcgag ctcaagcttc
     1621 gaattctgca gtcgacggta ccgcgggccc gggatccacc ggtcgccacc atggtgagca
     1681 agggcgagga gctgttcacc ggggtggtgc ccatcctggt cgagctggac ggcgacgtaa
     1741 acggccacaa gttcagcgtg tccggcgagg gcgagggcga tgccacctac ggcaagctga
     1801 ccctgaagtt catctgcacc accggcaagc tgcccgtgcc ctggcccacc ctcgtgacca
     1861 ccctgaccta cggcgtgcag tgcttcagcc gctaccccga ccacatgaag cagcacgact
     1921 tcttcaagtc cgccatgccc gaaggctacg tccaggagcg caccatcttc ttcaaggacg
     1981 acggcaacta caagacccgc gccgaggtga agttcgaggg cgacaccctg gtgaaccgca
     2041 tcgagctgaa gggcatcgac ttcaaggagg acggcaacat cctggggcac aagctggagt
     2101 acaactacaa cagccacaac gtctatatca tggccgacaa gcagaagaac ggcatcaagg
     2161 tgaacttcaa gatccgccac aacatcgagg acggcagcgt gcagctcgcc gaccactacc
     2221 agcagaacac ccccatcggc gacggccccg tgctgctgcc cgacaaccac tacctgagca
     2281 cccagtccgc cctgagcaaa gaccccaacg agaagcgcga tcacatggtc ctgctggagt
     2341 tcgtgaccgc cgccgggatc actctcggca tggacgagct gtacaagtaa agcggccgcg
     2401 actctagatc ataatcagcc ataccacatt tgtagaggtt ttacttgctt taaaaaacct
     2461 cccacacctc cccctgaacc tgaaacataa aatgaatgca attgttgttg ttaacttgtt
     2521 tattgcagct tataatggtt acaaataaag caatagcatc acaaatttca caaataaagc
     2581 atttttttca ctgcattcta gttgtggttt gtccaaactc atcaatgtat cttaaggcgt
     2641 aaattgtaag cgttaatatt ttgttaaaat tcgcgttaaa tttttgttaa atcagctcat
     2701 tttttaacca ataggccgaa atcggcaaaa tcccttataa atcaaaagaa tagaccgaga
     2761 tagggttgag tgttgttcca gtttggaaca agagtccact attaaagaac gtggactcca
     2821 acgtcaaagg nnnnnnnnnn nnnnnnnnnn nnnnnnnnnn nnnnnnnnnn nnnnnnnnnt
     2881 nnnnnnnnnn nnnnnnnnnn nnnnnnnnnn nnnnnnnnnn nnnnnnnnnn nnnnnnnnnn
     2941 nnnnnnnnnn nnnnnnnnnn nnnnnnnnnn ngnnnnnnnn nnnnnnnnnn nnnnnnnnnn
     3001 nnnnnnnnnn nnnnnnnnnn nnnnnnnnnn nnnnnnnnnn nnnnnnnnnn nnnnnnnnnn
     3061 nnnnnnnnnn nnnnnnnnnn nnnnnnnnnn nnnnnncagg tggcactttt cggggaaatg
     3121 tgcgcggaac ccctatttgt ttatttttct aaatacattc aaatatgtat ccgctcatga
     3181 gacaataacc ctgataaatg cttcaataat attgaaaaag gaagagtcct gaggcggaaa
     3241 gaaccagctg tggaatgtgt gtcagttagg gtgtggaaag tccccaggct ccccagcagg
     3301 cagaagtatg caaagcatgc atctcaatta gtcagcaacc aggtgtggaa agtccccagg
     3361 ctccccagca ggcagaagta tgcaaagcat gcatctcaat tagtcagcaa ccatagtccc
     3421 gcccctaact ccgcccatcc cgcccctaac tccgcccagt tccgcccatt ctccgcccca
     3481 tggctgacta atttttttta tttatgcaga ggccgaggcc gcctcggcct ctgagctatt
     3541 ccagaagtag tgaggaggct tttttggagg cctaggcttt tgcaaagatc gatcaagaga
     3601 caggatgagg atcgtttcgc atgattgaac aagatggatt gcacgcaggt tctccggccg
     3661 cttgggtgga gaggctattc ggctatgact gggcacaaca gacaatcggc tgctctgatg
     3721 ccgccgtgtt ccggctgtca gcgcaggggc gcccggttct ttttgtcaag accgacctgt
     3781 ccggtgccct gaatgaactg caagacgagg cagcgcggct atcgtggctg gccacgacgg
     3841 gcgttccttg cgcagctgtg ctcgacgttg tcactgaagc gggaagggac tggctgctat
     3901 tgggcgaagt gccggggcag gatctcctgt catctcacct tgctcctgcc gagaaagtat
     3961 ccatcatggc tgatgcaatg cggcggctgc atacgcttga tccggctacc tgcccattcg
     4021 accaccaagc gaaacatcgc atcgagcgag cacgtactcg gatggaagcc ggtcttgtcg
     4081 atcaggatga tctggacgaa gagcatcagg ggctcgcgcc agccgaactg ttcgccaggc
     4141 tcaaggcgag catgcccgac ggcgaggatc tcgtcgtgac ccatggcgat gcctgcttgc
     4201 cgaatatcat ggtggaaaat ggccgctttt ctggattcat cgactgtggc cggctgggtg
     4261 tggcggaccg ctatcaggac atagcgttgg ctacccgtga tattgctgaa gagcttggcg
     4321 gcgaatgggc tgaccgcttc ctcgtgcttt acggtatcgc cgctcccgat tcgcagcgca
     4381 tcgccttcta tcgccttctt gacgagttct tctgagcggg actctggggt tcgaaatgac
     4441 cgaccaagcg acgcccaacc tgccatcacg agatttcgat tccaccgccg ccttctatga
     4501 aaggttgggc ttcggaatcg ttttccggga cgccggctgg atgatcctcc agcgcgggga
     4561 tctcatgctg gagttcttcg cccaccctag ggggaggcta actgaaacac ggaaggagac
     4621 aataccggaa ggaacccgcg ctatgacggc aataaaaaga cagaataaaa cgcacggtgt
     4681 tgggtcgttt gttcataaac gcggggttcg gtcccagggc tggcactctg tcgatacccc
     4741 accgagaccc cattggggcc aatacgcccg cgtttcttcc ttttccccac cccacccccc
     4801 aagttcgggt gaaggcccag ggctcgcagc caacgtcggg gcggcaggcc ctgccatagc
     4861 ctcaggttac tcatatatac tttagattga tttaaaactt catttttaat ttaaaaggat
     4921 ctaggtgaag atcctttttg ataatctcat gaccaaaatc ccttaacgtg agttttcgtt
     4981 ccactgagcg tcagaccccg tagaaaagat caaaggatct tcttgagatc ctttttttct
     5041 gcgcgtaatc tgctgcttgc aaacaaaaaa accaccgcta ccagcggtgg tttgtttgcc
     5101 ggatcaagag ctaccaactc tttttccgaa ggtaactggc ttcagcagag cgcagatacc
     5161 aaatactgtt cttctagtgt agccgtagtt aggccaccac ttcaagaact ctgtagcacc
     5221 gcctacatac ctcgctctgc taatcctgtt accagtggct gctgccagtg gcgataagtc
     5281 gtgtcttacc gggttggact caagacgata gttaccggat aaggcgcagc ggtcgggctg
     5341 aacggggggt tcgtgcacac agcccagctt ggagcgaacg acctacaccg aactgagata
     5401 cctacagcgt gagctatgag aaagcgccac gcttcccgaa gggagaaagg cggacaggta
     5461 tccggtaagc ggcagggtcg gaacaggaga gcgcacgagg gagcttccag ggggaaacgc
     5521 ctggtatctt tatagtcctg tcgggtttcg ccacctctga cttgagcgtc gatttttgtg
     5581 atgctcgtca ggggggcgga gcctatggaa aaacgccagc aacgcggcct ttttacggtt
     5641 cctggccttt tgctggcctt ttgctcacat gttctttcct gcgttatccc ctgattctgt
     5701 ggataaccgt attaccgcca tgcattagtt attaatagta atcaattacg gggtcattag
     5761 ttcatagccc atatatggag ttccgcgtta cataacttac ggtaaatggc ccgcctggct
     5821 gaccgcccaa cgacccccgc ccattgacgt caataatgac gtatgttccc atagtaacgc
     5881 caatagggac tttccattga cgtcaatggg tggagtattt acggtaaact gcccacttgg
     5941 cagtacatca agtgtatcat atgccaagta cgccccctat tgacgtcaat gacggtaaat
     6001 ggcccgcctg gcattatgcc cagtacatga ccttatggga ctttcctact tggcagtaca
     6061 tctacgtatt agtcatcgct attaccatg
//
